Addgene plasmid #179805: pPOTv6-blast-3Ty:syPher2:3Ty
Purpose: Trypanosoma brucei PCR only tagging (pPOT) vector for endogenous gene tagging
Depositing lab: Samuel Dean & Keith Gull. Depositing organization: University of Oxford. Publication: A comprehensive toolkit for protein localization and functional analysis in trypanosomatids. Paterou A, Saez Conde J, Tyc J, Sunter JD, Vaughan S, Gull K, Dean S. Open Biol. 2025 Apr;15(4):240361. doi: 10.1098/rsob.240361. Epub 2025 Apr 2. PubMed 40169015.
Backbone
  Vector backbone: pPOT
  Vector type: Unspecified
Growth in bacteria
  Bacterial resistance: Ampicillin, 100 μg/mL
  Growth temperature: 37°C
  Growth strain: NEB Stable
  Copy number: High Copy
Gene/Insert
  Gene/Insert name: syPher2
  Species: Synthetic
  Promoter: read through
  Cloning method: Restriction Enzyme; 5′ cloning site HindIII (not destroyed); 3′ cloning site BamHI (not destroyed)
  Sequencing primers: 5′ cTATGGGTTCTGGTAGTG; 3′ cTTAACTACCCGATCCTG
Terms and licenses: Academic/Nonprofit Terms; Industry Terms: Not Available to Industry
Depositor comments: Please visit https://doi.org/10.1101/2023.04.21.537815 for bioRxiv preprint.
How to cite: pPOTv6-blast-3Ty:syPher2:3Ty was a gift from Samuel Dean & Keith Gull (Addgene plasmid # 179805 ; http://n2t.net/addgene:179805 ; RRID:Addgene_179805)
