[The description below was written by a language model from this plasmid's Addgene catalogue record and pLannotate feature annotations shown in this document.]
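Description:
pPOTv6-blast-3Ty:syPher2:3Ty is a member of the pPOT (PCR only tagging) plasmid series for endogenous gene tagging in Trypanosoma brucei. It is not meant to be maintained in the parasite; instead it serves as a PCR template from which a tag-plus-marker cassette is amplified, normally with long primers carrying homology to the target locus, so that the product integrates at the native gene and fuses the tag to the encoded protein. In E. coli the plasmid is propagated through a high-copy ColE1/pUC-type origin and selected with ampicillin via AmpR. The backbone also carries an f1 origin, remnants of a lac promoter/operator and lacZα region, and flanking T7 and SP6 promoters typical of a general cloning vector.

The payload is the synthetic insert syPher2, cloned between retained HindIII and BamHI sites. The automated annotation identifies this region as a GFP-family coding sequence (called as cEGFP), which fits a fluorescent-protein-derived module. The name suggests a pH-sensing reporter, although the record does not describe its properties. According to the construct name it is flanked on both sides by triple Ty epitope tags, but these are not picked up in the feature table. Two copies of the blasticidin S deaminase gene (bsd) lie on either side of the tag, an arrangement consistent with the pPOT design in which either an upstream marker-tag or a downstream tag-marker amplicon can be generated for N- or C-terminal tagging, with blasticidin selection of transfectants. No dedicated promoter is present: expression is recorded as "read through", meaning it relies on transcription of the locus after integration. Any trypanosome RNA-processing sequences between the annotated features are not identified in the table.
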