Features (pLannotate 1.2.2; 15 found; start..end, strand, type, name):
    171..560     +  CDS            bsd: BSD_ASPTE - Experimental evidence at protein level: Swiss-Prot protein existence level 1. Catalyzes the deamination of the cytosine moiety of the antibiotics blasticidin S, cytomycin and acetylblasticidin S. From Aspergillus terreus.
   1461..2189    +  CDS            cEGFP: cEGFP is a basic (constitutively fluorescent) green fluorescent protein published in 2008, derived from Aequorea victoria.
   3001..3390    +  CDS            bsd: BSD_ASPTE - Experimental evidence at protein level: Swiss-Prot protein existence level 1. Catalyzes the deamination of the cytosine moiety of the antibiotics blasticidin S, cytomycin and acetylblasticidin S. From Aspergillus terreus.
   3586..3604    -  promoter       SP6 promoter: promoter for bacteriophage SP6 RNA polymerase
   3646..3662    -  protein_bind   lac operator: The lac repressor binds to the lac operator to inhibit transcription in E. coli. This inhibition can be relieved by adding lactose or isopropyl-β-D-thiogalactopyranoside (IPTG). lac repressor encoded by lacI
   3670..3700    -  promoter       lac promoter: promoter for the E. coli lac operon
   3715..3736    -  protein_bind   CAP binding site: CAP binding activates transcription in the presence of cAMP. E. coli catabolite activator protein
   3749..3841    -  CDS            lacI (fragment): lac repressor; lacI; The lac repressor binds to the lac operator to inhibit transcription in E. coli. This inhibition can be relieved by adding lactose or isopropyl-β-D-thiogalactopyranoside (IPTG).
   4024..4612    -  rep_origin     ori: high-copy-number ColE1/pMB1/pBR322/pUC origin of replication
   4783..5643    -  CDS            AmpR: β-lactamase; bla; confers resistance to ampicillin, carbenicillin, and related antibiotics
   5644..5748    -  promoter       AmpR promoter: bla
   5775..5825    +  misc_feature   bom (fragment): basis of mobility region from pBR322
   5826..6281    -  rep_origin     f1 ori (sequence partly withheld): f1 bacteriophage origin of replication; arrow indicates direction of (+) strand synthesis
   6285..6442    -  CDS            lacZα (fragment): LacZα fragment of β-galactosidase; lacZ fragment
   6445..2       +  promoter       T7 promoter (across the origin): promoter for bacteriophage T7 RNA polymerase
>Addgene plasmid #179805 | pPOTv6-blast-3Ty:syPher2:3Ty | addgene full sequence | sequence record 355409 | Addgene NGS Result
GGGCGAATTGGGCCCGTATAATGCAGACCTGCTGCAAGCTAGGGGCACAGCAAGGTCTTCTGAAATTCAT
GTTTTTTTTTTTTTTACTCTGCATTGCAGTCTCCGCTCTTATTTAGTTTTGCTTTACGTAAGGTCTCGTT
GCTGCCATAAAATAAGCTCTAGTGGAATTCATGCCTTTGTCTCAAGAAGAATCCACCCTCATTGAAAGAG
CAACGGCTACAATCAACAGCATCCCCATCTCTGAAGACTACAGCGTCGCCAGCGCAGCTCTCTCTAGCGA
CGGCCGCATCTTCACTGGTGTCAATGTATATCATTTTACTGGGGGACCTTGTGCAGAACTCGTGGTGCTG
GGCACTGCTGCTGCTGCGGCAGCTGGCAACCTGACTTGTATCGTCGCGATCGGAAATGAGAACAGGGGCA
TCTTGAGCCCCTGCGGACGGTGCCGACAGGTGCTTCTCGACCTGCATCCTGGGATCAAAGCCATAGTGAA
GGACAGTGATGGACAGCCGACGGCAGTTGGGATTCGTGAATTGCTGCCCTCTGGTTATGTGTGGGAGGGC
TAACCATGGTGCCCATTTAGTTGGCCTTTCCCTTGTCTCGTGTCTTTTCCGTGGAAAGGTTCCCGGAGTA
ATCTGATGGCACAGCAGGGAGGTGCGCCTGCAGGTTGGTTAGGAAGGGGGGATGATGTAAAAGAAGAAAA
TGGGGGGATTCGAGCCCCACGCGTTGCTCAAGCTGTGTAGCGCAGGCGTTTCCTTACATATTTCTCTAAC
AGGCACGGAAGCCTAACAAATACACTTGGCTTATTTTTTTGCCCCCTCATGTCTTGTACAAATATTTGCG
ATAGCTTAGCTATCAGCCACATTAATCAAACAAGTATACCAACAAGCCCGAAAACAGAAACTCAACTGCA
ACGGGTACCTATGGGTTCTGGTAGTGGTTCCGGTTCCGGTTCTGAGGTACACACAAACCAGGACCCACTG
GACGGCTCCGAGGTGCATACCAATCAAGATCCGCTGGACGGCTCTGAAGTTCACACCAATCAAGATCCCT
TGGATAAGCTTATGGAAATGGCGTCTCAGCAGGGCGAAACCATGTCAGGACCCTTGCACATAGGACTCAT
ACCTACCGTTGGTCCCTACTTGCTCCCGCATATAATCCCAATGCTCCACCAGACCTTTCCAAAACTGGAG
ATGTATCTGCACGAGGCTCAGACACACCAACTGCTTGCACAGCTCGACTCAGGGAAACTTGACTGTGTTA
TACTCGCCCTCGTCAAGGAATCTGAGGCATTCATTGAGGTGCCGCTTTTTGATGAACCTATGTTGTTGGC
CATTTACGAAGATCACCCCTGGGCTAACCGCGAATGCGTTCCGATGGCCGATTTGGCTGGTGAGAAGCTG
CTGATGCTTGAGGACGGACACTCTTTGCGGGATCAAGCTATGTCCGCAGGCTATAACTCCGATAACGTGT
ATATAATGGCGGATAAGCAGAAGAACGGTATAAAGGCTAATTTCAAAATACGTCATAACGTCGAGGACGG
GTCTGTTCAGCTCGCGGATCACTACCAGCAAAACACGCCAATCGGGGATGGACCAGTATTGCTGCCAGAC
AATCACTATTTGTCCTTTCAGAGTGTGCTTTCCAAGGACCCGAACGAAAAGCGAGATCATATGGTTCTTT
TGGAGTTTGTAACCGCGGCGGGAATCACTCTCGGCATGGACGAACTGTACAACGTAGATGGAGGATCTGG
GGGGACCGGCTCTAAGGGTGAGGAGCTTTTCACTGGGGTTGTCCCGATCTTGGTCGAGTTGGACGGCGAC
GTCAACGGACACAAATTCAGCGTCTCGGGGGAGGGCGAAGGGGATGCCACATATGGGAAGCTCACACTCA
AGTTGATATGCACTACGGGGAAGTTGCCAGTTCCCTGGCCAACACTTGTGACCACCCTGGGTTACGGTTT
GAAATGCTTCGCACGATACCCAGACCATATGAAGCAACACGACTTCTTTAAGTCTGCTATGCCTGAGGGG
TATGTGCAGGAAAGGACCATCTTCTTTAAGGATGACGGTAACTATAAGACCCGAGCGGAGGTAAAATTTG
AGGGCGATACGCTGGTAAATCGGATAGAGTTGAAGGGTATCGATTTCAAAGAGGACGGTAATATACTCGG
CCATAAGTTGGAGTATAACGGTACGGGGTTCTGCTTTGAAGCTGGGGCAGATGAAGACACGCATTTTAGG
GCCACTTCACTCGAAACTCTGCGGAACATGGTTGCGGTGGGTAGCGGGATCACGCTTCTTCCAGCTCTTG
CCGTTCCGCCCGAACGAAAGAGGGACGGCGTAGTATATTTGCCGTGCATCAAGCCGGAACCTCGTCGAAC
TATAGGGCTCGTCTATCGGCCAGGCTCTCCGTTGCGCTCACGATATGAACAGCTCGCGGAAGCGATAAGG
GCGCGCATGGACGGGCATTTTGACAAAGTTCTCAAACAGGCAGTGGGATCCGAGGTACATACAAATCAGG
ACCCCCTCGATGGTAGTGAAGTCCATACAAATCAGGACCCGCTGGATGGCTCAGAGGTTCATACGAACCA
AGATCCTCTTGATGGATCAGGATCTGGATCAGGATCGGGTAGTTAAGAGCTCCGCTGCGCTTAAATGTCT
TTCATTATAATCAATGTATAACCTTTATGTAGTATTTCAATCTATGCCGCTGTGTACGTGCACTGCGGTG
CCTATCCTTCGGCATTAGAGAGTCACTGTTTGTGTAGATCGTAGCTGCATGTCTGACATCTGGTTCATTA
GTGCCGTTTTGAGTCTGCACTGTTGTGCAACTTGATATTCATCACTGCACACCAACCGTGTGTTTCCTCC
TTTGGGTGCACCCTTTAATCCTTGTCTTCTCCTTTTTTGTCTCTTTCCCCCTCGAAAAGGTGTCAAACTA
CTGCCGCATAAACTACGGTTATCCCAAATTTAAGAGAAAGCAATAAAGCATCAGCTAGCCATGCCTTTGT
CTCAAGAAGAATCCACCCTCATTGAAAGAGCAACGGCTACAATCAACAGCATCCCCATCTCTGAAGACTA
CAGCGTCGCCAGCGCAGCTCTCTCTAGCGACGGCCGCATCTTCACTGGTGTCAATGTATATCATTTTACT
GGGGGACCTTGTGCAGAACTCGTGGTGCTGGGCACTGCTGCTGCTGCGGCAGCTGGCAACCTGACTTGTA
TCGTCGCGATCGGAAATGAGAACAGGGGCATCTTGAGCCCCTGCGGACGGTGCCGACAGGTGCTTCTCGA
TCTGCATCCTGGGATCAAAGCCATAGTGAAGGACAGTGATGGACAGCCGACGGCAGTTGGGATTCGTGAA
TTGCTGCCCTCTGGTTATGTGTGGGAGGGCTAACTCGAGTGCCCATTTAGTTGGCTTTTCCCTTGTCTCG
TGTCTTTTCCGTGGAAAGGTTCCCGGAGTAATCTGATGGCACAGCAGGGAGGTGCGCCTGCAGGTTGGTT
AGGAAGGGGGGATGATGTAAAAGAAGAAAATGGGGGGATTCGAGCCCCGCACAGGTCTCTCAAATTGGAT
GCATAGCTTGAGTATTCTATAGTGTCACCTAAATAGCTTGGCGTAATCATGGTCATAGCTGTTTCCTGTG
TGAAATTGTTATCCGCTCACAATTCCACACAACATACGAGCCGGAAGCATAAAGTGTAAAGCCTGGGGTG
CCTAATGAGTGAGCTAACTCACATTAATTGCGTTGCGCTCACTGCCCGCTTTCCAGTCGGGAAACCTGTC
GTGCCAGCTGCATTAATGAATCGGCCAACGCGCGGGGAGAGGCGGTTTGCGTATTGGGCGCTCTTCCGCT
TCCTCGCTCACTGACTCGCTGCGCTCGGTCGTTCGGCTGCGGCGAGCGGTATCAGCTCACTCAAAGGCGG
TAATACGGTTATCCACAGAATCAGGGGATAACGCAGGAAAGAACATGTGAGCAAAAGGCCAGCAAAAGGC
CAGGAACCGTAAAAAGGCCGCGTTGCTGGCGTTTTTCCATAGGCTCCGCCCCCCTGACGAGCATCACAAA
AATCGACGCTCAAGTCAGAGGTGGCGAAACCCGACAGGACTATAAAGATACCAGGCGTTTCCCCCTGGAA
GCTCCCTCGTGCGCTCTCCTGTTCCGACCCTGCCGCTTACCGGATACCTGTCCGCCTTTCTCCCTTCGGG
AAGCGTGGCGCTTTCTCATAGCTCACGCTGTAGGTATCTCAGTTCGGTGTAGGTCGTTCGCTCCAAGCTG
GGCTGTGTGCACGAACCCCCCGTTCAGCCCGACCGCTGCGCCTTATCCGGTAACTATCGTCTTGAGTCCA
ACCCGGTAAGACACGACTTATCGCCACTGGCAGCAGCCACTGGTAACAGGATTAGCAGAGCGAGGTATGT
AGGCGGTGCTACAGAGTTCTTGAAGTGGTGGCCTAACTACGGCTACACTAGAAGAACAGTATTTGGTATC
TGCGCTCTGCTGAAGCCAGTTACCTTCGGAAAAAGAGTTGGTAGCTCTTGATCCGGCAAACAAACCACCG
CTGGTAGCGGTGGTTTTTTTGTTTGCAAGCAGCAGATTACGCGCAGAAAAAAAGGATCTCAAGAAGATCC
TTTGATCTTTTCTACGGGGTCTGACGCTCAGTGGAACGAAAACTCACGTTAAGGGATTTTGGTCATGAGA
TTATCAAAAAGGATCTTCACCTAGATCCTTTTAAATTAAAAATGAAGTTTTAAATCAATCTAAAGTATAT
ATGAGTAAACTTGGTCTGACAGTTACCAATGCTTAATCAGTGAGGCACCTATCTCAGCGATCTGTCTATT
TCGTTCATCCATAGTTGCCTGACTCCCCGTCGTGTAGATAATTACGATACGGGAGGGCTTACCATCTGGC
CCCAGTGCTGCAATGATACCGCGAGACCCACGCTCACCGGCTCCAGATTTATCAGCAATAAACCAGCCAG
CCGGAAGGGCCGAGCGCAGAAGTGGTCCTGCAACTTTATCCGCCTCCATCCAGTCTATTAATTGTTGCCG
GGAAGCTAGAGTAAGTAGTTCGCCAGTTAATAGTTTGCGCAACGTTGTTGCCATTGCTACAGGCATCGTG
GTGTCACGCTCGTCGTTTGGTATGGCTTCATTCAGCTCCGGTTCCCAACGATCAAGGCGAGTTACATGAT
CCCCCATGTTGTGCAAAAAAGCGGTTAGCTCCTTCGGTCCTCCGATCGTTGTCAGAAGTAAGTTGGCCGC
AGTGTTATCACTCATGGTTATGGCAGCACTGCATAATTCTCTTACTGTCATGCCATCCGTAAGATGCTTT
TCTGTGACTGGTGAGTACTCAACCAAGTCATTCTGAGAATAGTGTATGCGGCGACCGAGTTGCTCTTGCC
CGGCGTCAATACGGGATAATACCGCGCCACATAGCAGAACTTTAAAAGTGCTCATCATTGGAAAACGTTC
TTCGGGGCGAAAACTCTCAAGGATCTTACCGCTGTTGAGATCCAGTTCGATGTAACCCACTCGTGCACCC
AACTGATCTTCAGCATCTTTTACTTTCACCAGCGTTTCTGGGTGAGCAAAAACAGGAAGGCAAAATGCCG
CAAAAAAGGGAATAAGGGCGACACGGAAATGTTGAATACTCATACTCTTCCTTTTTCAATATTATTGAAG
CATTTATCAGGGTTATTGTCTCATGAGCGGATACATATTTGAATGTATTTAGAAAAATAAACAAATAGGG
GTTCCGCGCACATTTCCCCGAAAAGTGCCACCTGATGCGGTGTGAAATACCGCACAGATGCGTAAGGAGA
AAATACCGCATCAGGAAATTGTAAGCGTTAATATTTTGTTAAAATTCGCGTTAAATTTTTGTTAAATCAG
CTCATTTTTTAACCAATAGGCCGAAATCGGCAAAATCCCTTATAAATCAAAAGAATAGACCGAGATAGGG
T
[37 nt withheld, positions 5952-5988]
AAAGAACGTGGACTCCAACGTCAAAGG
[49 nt withheld, positions 6016-6064]
T
[91 nt withheld, positions 6066-6156]
G
[98 nt withheld, positions 6158-6255]
ACTTAATGCGCCGCTACAGGGCGCGTCCATTCGCCATTCAGGCTGCGCAACTGTTGGGAAGGGCGATCGG
TGCGGGCCTCTTCGCTATTACGCCAGCTGGCGAAAGGGGGATGTGCTGCAAGGCGATTAAGTTGGGTAAC
GCCAGGGTTTTCCCAGTCACGACGTTGTAAAACGACGGCCAGTGAATTGTAATACGACTCACTATA
